Addgene plasmid #186843: pTRE3G-human cGASdeltaN-HA
Purpose: Doxycycline-dependent expression of human cGAS gene in mammalian cells by retroviral transduction
Depositing lab: Jonathan Kagan. Depositing organization: Boston Children's Hospital. Publication: Species-specific self-DNA detection mechanisms by mammalian cyclic GMP-AMP synthases. Mosallanejad K, Kennedy SN, Bahleda KM, Slavik KM, Zhou W, Govande AA, Hancks DC, Kranzusch PJ, Kagan JC. Sci Immunol. 2023 Jan 20;8(79):eabp9765. doi: 10.1126/sciimmunol.abp9765. Epub 2023 Jan 20. PubMed 36662885.
Backbone
  Vector backbone: pRetroX-TRE3G Vector
  Backbone manufacturer: Takara Bio
  Backbone size w/o insert (bp): 6600
  Vector type: Retroviral
  Selectable markers: Puromycin
Growth in bacteria
  Bacterial resistance: Ampicillin, 100 μg/mL
  Growth temperature: 37°C
  Growth strain: NEB Stable
  Copy number: High Copy
Gene/Insert
  Gene/Insert name: Human cGAS truncation mutant (160-522 a.a.) with C-terminal HA tag (alt names: cGAS; cGASdeltaN)
  Species: H. sapiens (human), Synthetic
  Insert size (bp): 1128
  Mutation: N-terminal truncation
  Entrez Gene: Adamts1 (a.k.a. ADAM-TS1, ADAMTS, ADAMTS-1, C3-C5, METH-1, METH1)
  Promoter: TRE3G
  Tag / fusion protein: HA (C terminal on insert)
  Cloning method: Ligation Independent Cloning
  Sequencing primers: 5′ pCEP_Fw (agagctcgtttagtgaaccg); 3′ MSCV_Rv (cagcggggctgctaaagcgcatgc)
Terms and licenses: Academic/Nonprofit Terms; Industry Terms: Not Available to Industry
Depositor comments: Contains Kozak sequence (gccacc) before start codon. Please visit https://www.biorxiv.org/content/10.1101/2022.03.09.483681v2 for bioRxiv preprint.
How to cite: pTRE3G-human cGASdeltaN-HA was a gift from Jonathan Kagan (Addgene plasmid # 186843 ; http://n2t.net/addgene:186843 ; RRID:Addgene_186843)
