[The description below was written by a language model from this plasmid's Addgene catalogue record and pLannotate feature annotations shown in this document.]
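Description:
pTRE3G-human cGASdeltaN-HA is a self-inactivating gammaretroviral transfer vector built on the pRetroX-TRE3G backbone, designed for doxycycline-dependent expression of a truncated human cGAS in mammalian cells after retroviral transduction. In bacteria it is maintained through a high-copy ColE1/pUC-type origin and selected with ampicillin via the β-lactamase gene. The sequenced plasmid is about 7.7 kb, consistent with the stated backbone plus the roughly 1.1 kb insert.

The viral genome is transcribed in packaging cells from a hybrid CMV enhancer/promoter fused to a truncated 5' LTR, followed by the packaging signal and a truncated gag region lacking its start codon, which together support encapsidation of the RNA. The 3' LTR carries a U3 deletion, so the integrated provirus lacks LTR promoter activity and expression depends on the internal promoters. The first of these is TRE3GV, a third-generation Tet-responsive promoter optimised for viral vectors. It is silent until bound by the Tet-On 3G transactivator in the presence of doxycycline. That transactivator is not encoded on this plasmid and must be supplied separately. TRE3GV drives a Kozak-initiated open reading frame encoding human cGAS residues 160–522, which lacks the N-terminal region, fused to a C-terminal HA epitope tag for detection. Downstream, a mouse PGK promoter drives puromycin N-acetyltransferase for selection of transduced cells.

The catalogue's Entrez Gene link points to Adamts1, which appears to be a mis-annotation, since both the insert description and the feature table identify human cGAS. The associated work concerns species-specific self-DNA detection by mammalian cGAS enzymes, so the construct suits inducible studies of how N-terminal deletion affects cGAS activity.
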