Features (pLannotate 1.2.2; 19 found; start..end, strand, type, name):
    332..535     +  promoter       CMV promoter: human cytomegalovirus (CMV) immediate early promoter
    536..711     +  LTR            5' LTR (truncated): truncated long terminal repeat from Moloney murine sarcoma virus
    833..1107    +  misc_feature   MESV Ψ (fragment): packaging signal of murine embryonic stem cell virus
   1174..1590    +  CDS            gag (truncated): truncated Moloney murine leukemia virus (MMLV) gag gene lacking the start codon
   1630..1979    +  promoter       TRE3GV promoter: 3rd-generation Tet-responsive promoter that can be activated by binding of Tet-On® 3G, optimized for retroviral and lentiviral vectors
   1995..3083    +  CDS            CGAS (fragment): CGAS_HUMAN - Also known as C6orf150 From Homo sapiens (Human).
   3084..3111    +  CDS            3xHA (fragment): three tandem HA epitope tags
   3144..3643    +  promoter       PGK promoter: mouse phosphoglycerate kinase 1 promoter
   3664..4263    +  CDS            PuroR: puromycin N-acetyltransferase; pac from Streptomyces alboniger; confers resistance to puromycin
   4330..4402    +  CDS            env (fragment): murine leukemia virus gPr80 envelope polyprotein precursor; env; proteolytically cleaved into gp70SU and p15TM subunits
   4444..4869    +  LTR            3' LTR (ΔU3): self-inactivating 3' long terminal repeat (LTR) from Moloney murine leukemia virus
   4938..4978    +  CDS            rop (fragment): Rop protein, which maintains plasmids at low copy number; rop
   5080..5118    +  misc_feature   bom (fragment): basis of mobility region from pBR322
   5135..5464    +  promoter       SV40 promoter: SV40 enhancer and early promoter
   5470..5571    +  misc_feature   bom (fragment): basis of mobility region from pBR322
   5757..6345    -  rep_origin     ori: high-copy-number ColE1/pMB1/pBR322/pUC origin of replication
   6516..7376    -  CDS            AmpR: β-lactamase; bla; confers resistance to ampicillin, carbenicillin, and related antibiotics
   7377..7481    -  promoter       AmpR promoter: bla
   7667..331     +  enhancer       CMV enhancer (across the origin): human cytomegalovirus immediate early enhancer
>Addgene plasmid #186843 | pTRE3G-human cGASdeltaN-HA | addgene full sequence | sequence record 366029 | Addgene NGS Result
AGTTCATAGCCCATATATGGAGTTCCGCGTTACATAACTTACGGTAAATGGCCCGCCTGGCTGACCGCCC
AACGACCCCCGCCCATTGACGTCAATAATGACGTATGTTCCCATAGTAACGCCAATAGGGACTTTCCATT
GACGTCAATGGGTGGAGTATTTACGGTAAACTGCCCACTTGGCAGTACATCAAGTGTATCATATGCCAAG
TACGCCCCCTATTGACGTCAATGACGGTAAATGGCCCGCCTGGCATTATGCCCAGTACATGACCTTATGG
GACTTTCCTACTTGGCAGTACATCTACGTATTAGTCATCGCTATTACCATGGTGATGCGGTTTTGGCAGT
ACATCAATGGGCGTGGATAGCGGTTTGACTCACGGGGATTTCCAAGTCTCCACCCCATTGACGTCAATGG
GAGTTTGTTTTGGCACCAAAATCAACGGGACTTTCCAAAATGTCGTAACAACTCCGCCCCATTGACGCAA
ATGGGCGGTAGGCGTGTACGGTGGGAGGTCTATATAAGCAGAGCTCAATAAAAGAGCCCACAACCCCTCA
CTCGGCGCGCCAGTCTTCCGATAGACTGCGTCGCCCGGGTACCCGTATTCCCAATAAAGCCTCTTGCTGT
TTGCATCCGAATCGTGGTCTCGCTGTTCCTTGGGAGGGTCTCCTCTGAGTGATTGACTACCCACGACGGG
GGTCTTTCATTTGGGGGCTCGTCCGGGATTTGGAGACCCCTGCCCAGGGACCACCGACCCACCACCGGGA
GGTAAGCTGGCCAGCAACTTATCTGTGTCTGTCCGATTGTCTAGTGTCTATGTTTGATGTTATGCGCCTG
CGTCTGTACTAGTTAGCTAACTAGCTCTGTATCTGGCGGACCCGTGGTGGAACTGACGAGTTCTGAACAC
CCGGCCGCAACCCTGGGAGACGTCCCAGGGACTTTGGGGGCCGTTTTTGTGGCCCGACCTGAGGAAGGGA
GTCGATGTGGAATCCGACCCCGTCAGGATATGTGGTTCTGGTAGGAGACGAGAACCTAAAACAGTTCCCG
CCTCCGTCTGAATTTTTGCTTTCGGTTTGGAACCGAAGCCGCGCGTCTTGTCTGCTGCAGCGCTGCAGCA
TCGTTCTGTGTTGTCTCTGTCTGACTGTGTTTCTGTATTTGTCTGAAAATTAGGGCCAGACTGTTACCAC
TCCCTTAAGTTTGACCTTAGGTCACTGGAAAGATGTCGAGCGGATCGCTCACAACCAGTCGGTAGATGTC
AAGAAGAGACGTTGGGTTACCTTCTGCTCTGCAGAATGGCCAACCTTTAACGTCGGATGGCCGCGAGACG
GCACCTTTAACCGAGACCTCATCACCCAGGTTAAGATCAAGGTCTTTTCACCTGGCCCGCATGGACACCC
AGACCAGGTCCCCTACATCGTGACCTGGGAAGCCTTGGCTTTTGACCCCCCTCCCTGGGTCAAGCCCTTT
GTACACCCTAAGCCTCCGCCTCCTCTTCCTCCATCCGCCCCGTCTCTCCCCCTTGAACCTCCTCGTTCGA
CCCCGCCTCGATCCTCCCTTTATCCAGCCCTCACTCCTTCTCTAGGCGCCGGAATTGAAGATCTCGATGA
GGCCCTTTCGTCTTCACTCGAGTTTACTCCCTATCAGTGATAGAGAACGTATGAAGAGTTTACTCCCTAT
CAGTGATAGAGAACGTATGCAGACTTTACTCCCTATCAGTGATAGAGAACGTATAAGGAGTTTACTCCCT
ATCAGTGATAGAGAACGTATGACCAGTTTACTCCCTATCAGTGATAGAGAACGTATCTACAGTTTACTCC
CTATCAGTGATAGAGAACGTATATCCAGTTTACTCCCTATCAGTGATAGAGAACGTATGTCGAGGTAGGC
GTGTACGGTGGGCGCCTATAAAAGCAGAGCTCGTTTAGTGAACCGTCAGATCGCCTGGAGCAATTCCACA
ACACTTTTGTCTTATACTTGGATCCGCCACCATGCCTGGGGCCTCGAAGCTCCGGGCGGTTTTGGAGAAG
TTGAAGCTCAGCCGCGATGATATCTCCACGGCGGCGGGGATGGTGAAAGGGGTTGTGGACCACCTGCTGC
TCAGACTGAAGTGCGACTCCGCGTTCAGAGGCGTCGGGCTGCTGAACACCGGGAGCTACTATGAGCACGT
GAAGATTTCTGCACCTAATGAATTTGATGTCATGTTTAAACTGGAAGTCCCCAGAATTCAACTAGAAGAA
TATTCCAACACTCGTGCATATTACTTTGTGAAATTTAAAAGAAATCCGAAAGAAAATCCTCTGAGTCAGT
TTTTAGAAGGTGAAATATTATCAGCTTCTAAGATGCTGTCAAAGTTTAGGAAAATCATTAAGGAAGAAAT
TAACGACATTAAAGATACAGATGTCATCATGAAGAGGAAAAGAGGAGGGAGCCCTGCTGTAACACTTCTT
ATTAGTGAAAAAATATCTGTGGATATAACCCTGGCTTTGGAATCAAAAAGTAGCTGGCCTGCTAGCACCC
AAGAAGGCCTGCGCATTCAAAACTGGCTTTCAGCAAAAGTTAGGAAGCAACTACGACTAAAGCCATTTTA
CCTTGTACCCAAGCATGCAAAGGAAGGAAATGGTTTCCAAGAAGAAACATGGCGGCTATCCTTCTCTCAC
ATCGAAAAGGAAATTTTGAACAATCATGGAAAATCTAAAACGTGCTGTGAAAACAAAGAAGAGAAATGTT
GCAGGAAAGATTGTTTAAAACTAATGAAATACCTTTTAGAACAGCTGAAAGAAAGGTTTAAAGACAAAAA
ACATCTGGATAAATTCTCTTCTTATCATGTGAAAACTGCCTTCTTTCACGTATGTACCCAGAACCCTCAA
GACAGTCAGTGGGACCGCAAAGACCTGGGCCTCTGCTTTGATAACTGCGTGACATACTTTCTTCAGTGCC
TCAGGACAGAAAAACTTGAGAATTATTTTATTCCTGAATTCAATCTATTCTCTAGCAACTTAATTGACAA
AAGAAGTAAAGAATTTCTGACAAAGCAAATTGAATATGAAAGAAACAATGAGTTTCCAGTTTTTGATGAA
TTTTACCCATACGATGTTCCAGATTACGCTTGAGCGGCCGCGCCGGCGGGCCCGAATTCTACCGGGTAGG
GGAGGCGCTTTTCCCAAGGCAGTCTGGAGCATGCGCTTTAGCAGCCCCGCTGGGCACTTGGCGCTACACA
AGTGGCCTCTGGCCTCGCACACATTCCACATCCACCGGTAGGCGCCAACCGGCTCCGTTCTTTGGTGGCC
CCTTCGCGCCACCTTCTACTCCTCCCCTAGTCAGGAAGTTCCCCCCCGCCCCGCAGCTCGCGTCGTGCAG
GACGTGACAAATGGAAGTAGCACGTCTCACTAGTCTCGTGCAGATGGACAGCACCGCTGAGCAATGGAAG
CGGGTAGGCCTTTGGGGCAGCGGCCAATAGCAGCTTTGCTCCTTCGCTTTCTGGGCTCAGAGGCTGGGAA
GGGGTGGGTCCGGGGGCGGGCTCAGGGGCGGGCTCAGGGGCGGGGCGGGCGCCCGAAGGTCCTCCGGAGG
CCCGGCATTCTGCACGCTTCAAAAGCGCACGTCTGCCGCGCTGTTCTCCTCTTCCTCATCTCCGGGCCTT
TCGACCTGCAGCCCAAGCTTACCATGACCGAGTACAAGCCCACGGTGCGCCTCGCCACCCGCGACGACGT
CCCCAGGGCCGTACGCACCCTCGCCGCCGCGTTCGCCGACTACCCCGCCACGCGCCACACCGTCGATCCG
GACCGCCACATCGAGCGGGTCACCGAGCTGCAAGAACTCTTCCTCACGCGCGTCGGGCTCGACATCGGCA
AGGTGTGGGTCGCGGACGACGGCGCCGCGGTGGCGGTCTGGACCACGCCGGAGAGCGTCGAAGCGGGGGC
GGTGTTCGCCGAGATCGGCCCGCGCATGGCCGAGTTGAGCGGTTCCCGGCTGGCCGCGCAGCAACAGATG
GAAGGCCTCCTGGCGCCGCACCGGCCCAAGGAGCCCGCGTGGTTCCTGGCCACCGTCGGCGTCTCGCCCG
ACCACCAGGGCAAGGGTCTGGGCAGCGCCGTCGTGCTCCCCGGAGTGGAGGCGGCCGAGCGCGCCGGGGT
GCCCGCCTTCCTGGAGACCTCCGCGCCCCGCAACCTCCCCTTCTACGAGCGGCTCGGCTTCACCGTCACC
GCCGACGTCGAGGTGCCCGAAGGACCGCGCACCTGGTGCATGACCCGCAAGCCCGGTGCCTGACGCCCGC
CCCACGACCCGCAGCGCCCGACCGAAAGGAGCGCACGACCCCATGCATCGGCGTCTCGAGATATCAGTGG
TCCAGGCTCTAGTTTTGACTCAACAATATCACCAGCTGAAGCCTATAGAGTACGAGCCATAGATAAAATA
AAAGATTTTATTTAGTCTCCAGAAAAAGGGGGGAATGAAAGACCCCACCTGTAGGTTTGGCAAGCTAGCT
TAAGTAACGCCATTTTGCAAGGCATGGAAAAATACATAACTGAGAATAGAGAAGTTCAGATCAAGGTCAG
GAACAGATGGAACAGGGTCGACCCTAGAGAACCATCAGATGTTTCCAGGGTGCCCCAAGGACCTGAAATG
ACCCTGTGCCTTATTTGAACTAACCAATCAGTTCGCTTCTCGCTTCTGTTCGCGCGCTTCTGCTCCCCGA
GCTCAATAAAAGAGCCCACAACCCCTCACTCGGGGCGCCAGTCCTCCGATTGACTGAGTCGCCCGGGTAC
CCGTGTATCCAATAAACCCTCTTGCAGTTGCATCCGACTTGTGGTCTCGCTGTTCCTTGGGAGGGTCTCC
TCTGAGTGATTGACTACCCGTCAGCGGGGGTCTTTCATTTGGGGGCTCGTCCGGGATCGGGAGACCCCTG
CCCAGGGACCACCGACCCACCACCGGGAGGTAAGCTGGCTGCCTCGCGCGTTTCGGTGATGACGGTGAAA
ACCTCTGACACATGCAGCTCCCGGAGACGGTCACAGCTTGTCTGTAAGCGGATGCCGGGAGCAGACAAGC
CCGTCAGGGCGCGTCAGCGGGTGTTGGCGGGTGTCGGGGCGCAGCCATGACCCAGTCACGTAGCGATAGC
GGAGTGTAGATCCGGCTGTGGAATGTGTGTCAGTTAGGGTGTGGAAAGTCCCCAGGCTCCCCAGCAGGCA
GAAGTATGCAAAGCATGCATCTCAATTAGTCAGCAACCAGGTGTGGAAAGTCCCCAGGCTCCCCAGCAGG
CAGAAGTATGCAAAGCATGCATCTCAATTAGTCAGCAACCATAGTCCCGCCCCTAACTCCGCCCATCCCG
CCCCTAACTCCGCCCAGTTCCGCCCATTCTCCGCCCCATGGCTGACTAATTTTTTTTATTTATGCAGAGG
CCGAGGCCGCCTCGGCCTCTGAGCTATTCCAGAAGTAGTGAGGAGGCTTTTTTGGAGGCCTAGGCTTTTG
CAAAAAGCTTACTGGCTTAACTATGCGGCATCAGAGCAGATTGTACTGAGAGTGCACCATATGCGGTGTG
AAATACCGCACAGATGCGTAAGGAGAAAATACCGCATCAGGCGCTCTTCCGCTTCCTCGCTCACTGACTC
GCTGCGCTCGGTCGTTCGGCTGCGGCGAGCGGTATCAGCTCACTCAAAGGCGGTAATACGGTTATCCACA
GAATCAGGGGATAACGCAGGAAAGAACATGTGAGCAAAAGGCCAGCAAAAGGCCAGGAACCGTAAAAAGG
CCGCGTTGCTGGCGTTTTTCCATAGGCTCCGCCCCCCTGACGAGCATCACAAAAATCGACGCTCAAGTCA
GAGGTGGCGAAACCCGACAGGACTATAAAGATACCAGGCGTTTCCCCCTGGAAGCTCCCTCGTGCGCTCT
CCTGTTCCGACCCTGCCGCTTACCGGATACCTGTCCGCCTTTCTCCCTTCGGGAAGCGTGGCGCTTTCTC
ATAGCTCACGCTGTAGGTATCTCAGTTCGGTGTAGGTCGTTCGCTCCAAGCTGGGCTGTGTGCACGAACC
CCCCGTTCAGCCCGACCGCTGCGCCTTATCCGGTAACTATCGTCTTGAGTCCAACCCGGTAAGACACGAC
TTATCGCCACTGGCAGCAGCCACTGGTAACAGGATTAGCAGAGCGAGGTATGTAGGCGGTGCTACAGAGT
TCTTGAAGTGGTGGCCTAACTACGGCTACACTAGAAGGACAGTATTTGGTATCTGCGCTCTGCTGAAGCC
AGTTACCTTCGGAAAAAGAGTTGGTAGCTCTTGATCCGGCAAACAAACCACCGCTGGTAGCGGTGGTTTT
TTTGTTTGCAAGCAGCAGATTACGCGCAGAAAAAAAGGATCTCAAGAAGATCCTTTGATCTTTTCTACGG
GGTCTGACGCTCAGTGGAACGAAAACTCACGTTAAGGGATTTTGGTCATGAGATTATCAAAAAGGATCTT
CACCTAGATCCTTTTAAATTAAAAATGAAGTTTTAAATCAATCTAAAGTATATATGAGTAAACTTGGTCT
GACAGTTACCAATGCTTAATCAGTGAGGCACCTATCTCAGCGATCTGTCTATTTCGTTCATCCATAGTTG
CCTGACTCCCCGTCGTGTAGATAACTACGATACGGGAGGGCTTACCATCTGGCCCCAGTGCTGCAATGAT
ACCGCGAGACCCACGCTCACCGGCTCCAGATTTATCAGCAATAAACCAGCCAGCCGGAAGGGCCGAGCGC
AGAAGTGGTCCTGCAACTTTATCCGCCTCCATCCAGTCTATTAATTGTTGCCGGGAAGCTAGAGTAAGTA
GTTCGCCAGTTAATAGTTTGCGCAACGTTGTTGCCATTGCTGCAGGCATCGTGGTGTCACGCTCGTCGTT
TGGTATGGCTTCATTCAGCTCCGGTTCCCAACGATCAAGGCGAGTTACATGATCCCCCATGTTGTGCAAA
AAAGCGGTTAGCTCCTTCGGTCCTCCGATCGTTGTCAGAAGTAAGTTGGCCGCAGTGTTATCACTCATGG
TTATGGCAGCACTGCATAATTCTCTTACTGTCATGCCATCCGTAAGATGCTTTTCTGTGACTGGTGAGTA
CTCAACCAAGTCATTCTGAGAATAGTGTATGCGGCGACCGAGTTGCTCTTGCCCGGCGTCAACACGGGAT
AATACCGCGCCACATAGCAGAACTTTAAAAGTGCTCATCATTGGAAAACGTTCTTCGGGGCGAAAACTCT
CAAGGATCTTACCGCTGTTGAGATCCAGTTCGATGTAACCCACTCGTGCACCCAACTGATCTTCAGCATC
TTTTACTTTCACCAGCGTTTCTGGGTGAGCAAAAACAGGAAGGCAAAATGCCGCAAAAAAGGGAATAAGG
GCGACACGGAAATGTTGAATACTCATACTCTTCCTTTTTCAATATTATTGAAGCATTTATCAGGGTTATT
GTCTCATGAGCGGATACATATTTGAATGTATTTAGAAAAATAAACAAATAGGGGTTCCGCGCACATTTCC
CCGAAAAGTGCCACCTGACGTCTAAGAAACCATTATTATCATGACATTAACCTATAAAAATAGGCGTATC
ACGAGGCCCTTTCGTCTTCAAGAATTAGCTTGGCCATTGCATACGTTGTATCCATATCATAATATGTACA
TTTATATTGGCTCATGTCCAACATTACCGCCATGTTGACATTGATTATTGACTAGTTATTAATAGTAATC
AATTACGGGGTCATT
